Addgene plasmid #222659: pCDNA3-FLAG-Regnase-3_1-244 aa
Purpose: Mammalian expression vector to express 1-244 aa of Regnase-3 tagged with FLAG at N-term
Depositing lab: Silvia Monticelli. Depositing organization: Institute for Research in Biomedicine, Switzerland. Publication: Crosstalk between Regnase-1 and -3 shapes mast cell survival and cytokine expression. Bataclan M, Leoni C, Moro SG, Pecoraro M, Wong EH, Heissmeyer V, Monticelli S. Life Sci Alliance. 2024 Jun 3;7(8):e202402784. doi: 10.26508/lsa.202402784. Print 2024 Aug. PubMed 38830770.
Backbone
  Vector backbone: pCDNA3
  Backbone manufacturer: Invitrogen
  Backbone size w/o insert (bp): 5432
  Total vector size (bp): 8160
  Vector type: Mammalian Expression
Growth in bacteria
  Bacterial resistance: Ampicillin, 100 μg/mL
  Growth temperature: 37°C
  Growth strain: NEB Stable
  Copy number: High Copy
Gene/Insert
  Gene/Insert name: Zc3h12c 1-244 aa (alt name: Mcpip3, Reg-3)
  Species: M. musculus (mouse)
  Insert size (bp): 2754
  Mutation: mutated asparagine 245 to a stop codon
  Entrez Gene: Zc3h12c (a.k.a. A230108E06, C230027N18Rik, mKIAA1726)
  Promoter: CMV
  Tag / fusion protein: FLAG (N terminal on insert)
  Cloning method: Other
  Sequencing primers: 5′ TAATACGACTCACTATAGGG
Terms and licenses: Academic/Nonprofit Terms; Industry Terms: Not Available to Industry
How to cite: pCDNA3-FLAG-Regnase-3_1-244 aa was a gift from Silvia Monticelli (Addgene plasmid # 222659 ; http://n2t.net/addgene:222659 ; RRID:Addgene_222659)
