[The description below was written by a language model from this plasmid's Addgene catalogue record and pLannotate feature annotations shown in this document.]
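Description:
pCDNA3-FLAG-Regnase-3_1-244 aa is a mammalian expression plasmid built on the Invitrogen pCDNA3 backbone, designed to produce an N-terminal fragment of mouse Regnase-3 (Zc3h12c, also called Mcpip3) carrying an N-terminal FLAG epitope. In bacteria it is maintained through a high-copy ColE1/pUC-type origin and selected with ampicillin via the β-lactamase gene. An f1 origin is also present. For mammalian cells, an SV40 early promoter drives a neomycin phosphotransferase cassette terminated by an SV40 poly(A) signal, which allows G418 selection of stable transfectants.

The expression cassette uses the human CMV immediate-early enhancer and promoter, followed by a T7 promoter, the Zc3h12c coding region, and the bovine growth hormone polyadenylation signal, with an SP6 promoter in reverse orientation downstream of the insert. The truncation is not achieved by deleting sequence. According to the record, asparagine 245 was mutated to a stop codon, so the insert remains close to full length (about 2.7 kb, consistent with the annotated Zc3h12c feature), while translation should terminate after residue 244. The FLAG tag is listed in the catalogue fields but is not separately annotated in the feature table. It presumably lies in the stretch between the T7 promoter and the start of the Zc3h12c annotation. A few short annotated fragments (ble, lacI, an HIV-1 LTR segment) appear to be backbone remnants or incidental matches rather than functional parts.

Regnase-3 is annotated as a putative RNase that regulates target RNA levels. This construct allows FLAG-based detection or pull-down of its N-terminal portion. It comes from a study of the interplay between Regnase-1 and Regnase-3 in mast cell survival and cytokine expression, where such a truncation would suit domain-mapping experiments.
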