Features (pLannotate 1.2.2; 21 found; start..end, strand, type, name):
    457..615     +  CDS            ble (fragment): BLE_KLEPN - Experimental evidence at protein level: Swiss-Prot protein existence level 1. Binding protein with a strong affinity to the bleomycin family of antibiotics. Binds to CL990; an antimitotic-antibiotic compound. From Klebsiella pneumoniae.
    610..731     +  polyA_signal   SV40 poly(A) signal: SV40 polyadenylation signal
    804..820     -  protein_bind   lac operator: The lac repressor binds to the lac operator to inhibit transcription in E. coli. This inhibition can be relieved by adding lactose or isopropyl-β-D-thiogalactopyranoside (IPTG). lac repressor encoded by lacI
    828..858     -  promoter       lac promoter: promoter for the E. coli lac operon
    873..894     -  protein_bind   CAP binding site: CAP binding activates transcription in the presence of cAMP. E. coli catabolite activator protein
    907..999     -  CDS            lacI (fragment): lac repressor; lacI; The lac repressor binds to the lac operator to inhibit transcription in E. coli. This inhibition can be relieved by adding lactose or isopropyl-β-D-thiogalactopyranoside (IPTG).
   1182..1770    -  rep_origin     ori: high-copy-number ColE1/pMB1/pBR322/pUC origin of replication
   1941..2801    -  CDS            AmpR: β-lactamase; bla; confers resistance to ampicillin, carbenicillin, and related antibiotics
   2802..2906    -  promoter       AmpR promoter: bla
   2965..3017    -  misc_feature   bom (fragment): basis of mobility region from pBR322
   3172..3551    +  enhancer       CMV enhancer: human cytomegalovirus immediate early enhancer
   3552..3755    +  promoter       CMV promoter: human cytomegalovirus (CMV) immediate early promoter
   3751..3784    +  LTR            5' LTR (truncated) (fragment): truncated 5' long terminal repeat (LTR) from HIV-1
   3800..3818    +  promoter       T7 promoter: promoter for bacteriophage T7 RNA polymerase
   3926..6592    +  CDS            Zc3h12c: ZC12C_MOUSE - Also known as Kiaa1726. Experimental evidence at protein level: Swiss-Prot protein existence level 1. May function as RNase and regulate the levels of target RNA species. From Mus musculus (Mouse).
   6664..6682    -  promoter       SP6 promoter: promoter for bacteriophage SP6 RNA polymerase
   6708..6932    +  polyA_signal   bGH poly(A) signal: bovine growth hormone polyadenylation signal
   6936..6957    +  promoter       SV40 promoter (fragment): SV40 enhancer and early promoter
   6978..7406    +  rep_origin     f1 ori (sequence partly withheld): f1 bacteriophage origin of replication; arrow indicates direction of (+) strand synthesis
   7420..7749    +  promoter       SV40 promoter: SV40 enhancer and early promoter
   7816..433     +  CDS            neo (across the origin): KKA2_KLEPN - Also known as kan, nptII. Experimental evidence at protein level: Swiss-Prot protein existence level 1. Resistance to kanamycin, neomycin, paromomycin, ribostamycin, butirosin and gentamicin B. From Klebsiella pneumoniae.
>Addgene plasmid #222659 | pCDNA3-FLAG-Regnase-3_1-244 aa | addgene full sequence | sequence record 450663 | Addgene NGS Result
GCGGCGGCTGCATACGCTTGATCCGGCTACCTGCCCATTCGACCACCAAGCGAAACATCGCATCGAGCGA
GCACGTACTCGGATGGAAGCCGGTCTTGTCGATCAGGATGATCTGGACGAAGAGCATCAGGGGCTCGCGC
CAGCCGAACTGTTCGCCAGGCTCAAGGCGCGCATGCCCGACGGCGAGGATCTCGTCGTGACCCATGGCGA
TGCCTGCTTGCCGAATATCATGGTGGAAAATGGCCGCTTTTCTGGATTCATCGACTGTGGCCGGCTGGGT
GTGGCGGACCGCTATCAGGACATAGCGTTGGCTACCCGTGATATTGCTGAAGAGCTTGGCGGCGAATGGG
CTGACCGCTTCCTCGTGCTTTACGGTATCGCCGCTCCCGATTCGCAGCGCATCGCCTTCTATCGCCTTCT
TGACGAGTTCTTCTGAGCGGGACTCTGGGGTTCGAAATGACCGACCAAGTGACGCCCAACCTGCCATCAC
GAGATTTCGATTCCACCGCCGCCTTCTATGAAAGGTTGGGCTTCGGAATCGTTTTCCGGGACGCCGGCTG
GATGATCCTCCAGCGCGGGGATCTCATGCTGGAGTTCTTCGCCCACCCCAACTTGTTTATTGCAGCTTAT
AATGGTTACAAATAAAGCAATAGCATCACAAATTTCACAAATAAAGCATTTTTTTCACTGCATTCTAGTT
GTGGTTTGTCCAAACTCATCAATGTATCTTATCATGTCTGTATACCGTCGACCTCTAGCTAGAGCTTGGC
GTAATCATGGTCATAGCTGTTTCCTGTGTGAAATTGTTATCCGCTCACAATTCCACACAACATACGAGCC
GGAAGCATAAAGTGTAAAGCCTGGGGTGCCTAATGAGTGAGCTAACTCACATTAATTGCGTTGCGCTCAC
TGCCCGCTTTCCAGTCGGGAAACCTGTCGTGCCAGCTGCATTAATGAATCGGCCAACGCGCGGGGAGAGG
CGGTTTGCGTATTGGGCGCTCTTCCGCTTCCTCGCTCACTGACTCGCTGCGCTCGGTCGTTCGGCTGCGG
CGAGCGGTATCAGCTCACTCAAAGGCGGTAATACGGTTATCCACAGAATCAGGGGATAACGCAGGAAAGA
ACATGTGAGCAAAAGGCCAGCAAAAGGCCAGGAACCGTAAAAAGGCCGCGTTGCTGGCGTTTTTCCATAG
GCTCCGCCCCCCTGACGAGCATCACAAAAATCGACGCTCAAGTCAGAGGTGGCGAAACCCGACAGGACTA
TAAAGATACCAGGCGTTTCCCCCTGGAAGCTCCCTCGTGCGCTCTCCTGTTCCGACCCTGCCGCTTACCG
GATACCTGTCCGCCTTTCTCCCTTCGGGAAGCGTGGCGCTTTCTCATAGCTCACGCTGTAGGTATCTCAG
TTCGGTGTAGGTCGTTCGCTCCAAGCTGGGCTGTGTGCACGAACCCCCCGTTCAGCCCGACCGCTGCGCC
TTATCCGGTAACTATCGTCTTGAGTCCAACCCGGTAAGACACGACTTATCGCCACTGGCAGCAGCCACTG
GTAACAGGATTAGCAGAGCGAGGTATGTAGGCGGTGCTACAGAGTTCTTGAAGTGGTGGCCTAACTACGG
CTACACTAGAAGAACAGTATTTGGTATCTGCGCTCTGCTGAAGCCAGTTACCTTCGGAAAAAGAGTTGGT
AGCTCTTGATCCGGCAAACAAACCACCGCTGGTAGCGGTGGTTTTTTTGTTTGCAAGCAGCAGATTACGC
GCAGAAAAAAAGGATCTCAAGAAGATCCTTTGATCTTTTCTACGGGGTCTGACGCTCAGTGGAACGAAAA
CTCACGTTAAGGGATTTTGGTCATGAGATTATCAAAAAGGATCTTCACCTAGATCCTTTTAAATTAAAAA
TGAAGTTTTAAATCAATCTAAAGTATATATGAGTAAACTTGGTCTGACAGTTACCAATGCTTAATCAGTG
AGGCACCTATCTCAGCGATCTGTCTATTTCGTTCATCCATAGTTGCCTGACTCCCCGTCGTGTAGATAAC
TACGATACGGGAGGGCTTACCATCTGGCCCCAGTGCTGCAATGATACCGCGAGACCCACGCTCACCGGCT
CCAGATTTATCAGCAATAAACCAGCCAGCCGGAAGGGCCGAGCGCAGAAGTGGTCCTGCAACTTTATCCG
CCTCCATCCAGTCTATTAATTGTTGCCGGGAAGCTAGAGTAAGTAGTTCGCCAGTTAATAGTTTGCGCAA
CGTTGTTGCCATTGCTACAGGCATCGTGGTGTCACGCTCGTCGTTTGGTATGGCTTCATTCAGCTCCGGT
TCCCAACGATCAAGGCGAGTTACATGATCCCCCATGTTGTGCAAAAAAGCGGTTAGCTCCTTCGGTCCTC
CGATCGTTGTCAGAAGTAAGTTGGCCGCAGTGTTATCACTCATGGTTATGGCAGCACTGCATAATTCTCT
TACTGTCATGCCATCCGTAAGATGCTTTTCTGTGACTGGTGAGTACTCAACCAAGTCATTCTGAGAATAG
TGTATGCGGCGACCGAGTTGCTCTTGCCCGGCGTCAATACGGGATAATACCGCGCCACATAGCAGAACTT
TAAAAGTGCTCATCATTGGAAAACGTTCTTCGGGGCGAAAACTCTCAAGGATCTTACCGCTGTTGAGATC
CAGTTCGATGTAACCCACTCGTGCACCCAACTGATCTTCAGCATCTTTTACTTTCACCAGCGTTTCTGGG
TGAGCAAAAACAGGAAGGCAAAATGCCGCAAAAAAGGGAATAAGGGCGACACGGAAATGTTGAATACTCA
TACTCTTCCTTTTTCAATATTATTGAAGCATTTATCAGGGTTATTGTCTCATGAGCGGATACATATTTGA
ATGTATTTAGAAAAATAAACAAATAGGGGTTCCGCGCACATTTCCCCGAAAAGTGCCACCTGACGTCGAC
GGATCGGGAGATCTCCCGATCCCCTATGGTGCACTCTCAGTACAATCTGCTCTGATGCCGCATAGTTAAG
CCAGTATCTGCTCCCTGCTTGTGTGTTGGAGGTCGCTGAGTAGTGCGCGAGCAAAATTTAAGCTACAACA
AGGCAAGGCTTGACCGACAATTGCATGAAGAATCTGCTTAGGGTTAGGCGTTTTGCGCTGCTTCGCGATG
TACGGGCCAGATATACGCGTTGACATTGATTATTGACTAGTTATTAATAGTAATCAATTACGGGGTCATT
AGTTCATAGCCCATATATGGAGTTCCGCGTTACATAACTTACGGTAAATGGCCCGCCTGGCTGACCGCCC
AACGACCCCCGCCCATTGACGTCAATAATGACGTATGTTCCCATAGTAACGCCAATAGGGACTTTCCATT
GACGTCAATGGGTGGAGTATTTACGGTAAACTGCCCACTTGGCAGTACATCAAGTGTATCATATGCCAAG
TACGCCCCCTATTGACGTCAATGACGGTAAATGGCCCGCCTGGCATTATGCCCAGTACATGACCTTATGG
GACTTTCCTACTTGGCAGTACATCTACGTATTAGTCATCGCTATTACCATGGTGATGCGGTTTTGGCAGT
ACATCAATGGGCGTGGATAGCGGTTTGACTCACGGGGATTTCCAAGTCTCCACCCCATTGACGTCAATGG
GAGTTTGTTTTGGCACCAAAATCAACGGGACTTTCCAAAATGTCGTAACAACTCCGCCCCATTGACGCAA
ATGGGCGGTAGGCGTGTACGGTGGGAGGTCTATATAAGCAGAGCTCTCTGGCTAACTAGAGAACCCACTG
CTTACTGGCTTATCGAAATTAATACGACTCACTATAGGGAGACCCAAGCTTGGTACCGAGCTCGGATCCA
CTAGTAACGGCCGCCAGTGTGTTCGAATTCGCCACCATGGATTATAAAGATGATGATGATAAAGGCTCCT
CCGGCATGGCTGCGGAGAAGACATTGCAGGAATACGGGGTGCTTTGCATTCAAGAATACAGGAAAAGCAG
CAAAGTGGAGTCAAGTGCACGGAACAGCTTCATGGGCCTGAAGGATCACCTGGGGCATGATCTTGGCCAT
CTTTATATGGAGAGCACTGACCCACAGATGAGTGCAGCTGTGCCTTGGCCTATGGTAGAGAAACCAACAA
TGGATACAGTCAATTCGGGGAAGGAAGGAAAAGGGGTGTCAGAAGAGAATGTGAGCTCCGGCGACTCTGA
GGGAAGCACGAGTTCTGATCATGAGTCAGAACAACTGAGTAGCCTTTCGGTAGAGCCATGCTCATTAACC
AAGACTCACAGACAGCTATGTCGCTCTCCCTGCTTAGAGCCTCGCCTACTGAAACACAGTGACATTTTGC
AAGACTTTAAACCAGAAGAGTCCCAGACTCCATCTAAGGAAGTGAAGAAACCCCCTGATGTGGTTCGAGA
ATACCAAACAAAACTGGAGTTTGCACTTAAGTTAGGTTATTCTGAAGAACAGGTCCAGCTTGTGCTAAAC
AAACTTGGTACTGATGCTTTAATCAATGATATATTGGGAGAACTTGTCAAACTTGGAAATAAAAGTGAAG
CCGATCAAACAGTTAGTACTATTAACAGCGTAATGCGAGAAACCTCATCCCTGGAGTCTCAGAGGTCTGA
ATCTCCAATGCAAGAGGTTGTAGTAGATGACGGTGAGTAAGAATTCGCCACCATGCTGAGACCAGTAGTT
ATTGATGGCAGCAATGTGGCAATGAGCCATGGAAACAAAGAAGTATTCTCGTGCCGAGGAATAAAATTGG
CGGTGGATTGGTTTTTGGAAAGAGGCCATAAAGATATCACGGTCTTTGTTCCTGCTTGGAGAAAAGAACA
GTCCCGCCCTGACGCCCTCATCACAGATCAGGAAATTTTACGTAAACTAGAGAAGGAAAAAATCCTGGTA
TTCACACCATCACGGCGTGTCCAGGGCAGGCGAGTGGTGTGCTATGATGACAGATTCATCGTGAAGCTGG
CTTTTGAGTCCGATGGTATAATTGTGTCCAATGATAACTACAGAGATTTGGCAAATGAGAAACCAGAATG
GAAGAAGTTCATAGATGAGCGGTTATTGATGTATTCCTTTGTCAATGACAAGTTCATGCCCCCAGATGAC
CCTCTTGGCAGACATGGCCCAAGTCTGGATAATTTTCTGAGGAAGAAACCCATTGTTCCTGAGCACAAAA
AGCAGCCTTGTCCCTATGGAAAGAAGTGTACGTATGGACACAAGTGCAAATACTACCACCCAGAAAGGGG
CAGTCAGCCTCAGCGGTCAGTGGCTGATGAACTTCGTGCCATGTCTAGAAACACAGCAGCCAAAACTACA
AATGAAGGGGGACTGGTGAAAAGCAACAGTGTTCCTTGCAGCACCAAGGCAGACAGCACTTCGGATGTTA
AACGCGGTGCTCCAAAGAGGCAGTCAGACCCAAGCATAAGGACTCACGTCTACCAAGACATAGAGGAGAA
GCTTCCCACCAAAAACAAGTTGGAAACCAGGTCTGTACCTTCCTTAGTTAGTATCCCGGCCACTTCTACT
GCAAAACCCCAAAGCACTACACCTTTAAGCAATGGCCTTCCATCTGGAGTTCATTTCCCACCTCAGGATC
AAAGACCACAGGGACAATACCCTCCAATGATGATGGCAACCAAAAATCATGGAACGCCAATGCCTTATGA
ACAGTATCCAAAATGTGACTCCCCTGTTGACGTTGGATATTATTCCATGTTGAATGCATATTCTAATCTG
AGTATCTCAGGCCCCCGAAGTCCTGAAAGGCGTTTCTCACTAGACACTGATTACAGAGTAAACTCTGTGG
CTTCAGACTGCAGCAGTGAAGGGAGCATGAGTTGTGGGAGCAGCGACTCCTACGTGGGGTACAATGACCG
CTCCTATGTCAGCTCTCCTGACCCACAGCTGGAAGAGAGTCTCAAGTGTCAGCACATGCACCCCCACAGC
CGCCTTAATTCCCAGCCCTTCCTGCAGAATTTCCACGATCCCTTAACCAGAGTCCAGAGTTACAGTCACG
AAGAACCAAAGTTCCATCCCAAGCGTCCTCTTCCACACTTGGCTATGCATCTGCAGCACCCTGCCGTGGG
TGCCCGCTCCAGCTGTCCTGGCGATTACCCCTCCCCACCAAGTTCAGCACATTCGAAGGCACCACACCTA
GGGAGGTCCTTAGTGGCCACGAGAATAGACAGCATTTCTGATTCCCGACTCTATGATAGTTCTCCTTCAA
GACAAAGAAAGCCTTATTCTCGCCAGGAAGGCCTAGGAAGCTGGGGTAGGCCAAGCTATGGGCTGGAAGC
ATATGGCTATCGGCAGACGTACTCCTTACCCGATAATTCCACGCCCCCATGCTATGAGTCGATCACCTTC
CAGAGCCTGCCTGAGCAGCAGGAACCCACCTGGAGAATCCCCTACTGTGGAATGCCACACGATCCTCCAA
GGTACCAGGACAACCGAGAGAAGATTTTTATCAATTTGTGTAACATCTTCCCCCCTGACCTTGTGAGGCT
CGTCATGAAAAGGAATCCTCATATGACGGATGCCCAGCAGCTCGCCGCAGCCATCTTAGTGGAGAAATCG
CAGCTGGGTTACGGAGGCTCCTCCGGCTATCCGTATGATGTGCCGGATTATGCGTGATCGAGCATGCATC
TAGAGGGCCCTATTCTATAGTGTCACCTAAATGCTAGAGCTCGCTGATCAGCCTCGACTGTGCCTTCTAG
TTGCCAGCCATCTGTTGTTTGCCCCTCCCCCGTGCCTTCCTTGACCCTGGAAGGTGCCACTCCCACTGTC
CTTTCCTAATAAAATGAGGAAATTGCATCGCATTGTCTGAGTAGGTGTCATTCTATTCTGGGGGGTGGGG
TGGGGCAGGACAGCAAGGGGGAGGATTGGGAAGACAATAGCAGGCATGCTGGGGATGCGGTGGGCTCTAT
GGCTTCTGAGGCGGAAAGAACCAGCTGGGGCTCTAGGGGGTATCCCC
[124 nt withheld, positions 6978-7101]
C
[91 nt withheld, positions 7103-7193]
A
[49 nt withheld, positions 7195-7243]
CCTTTGACGTTGGAGTCCACGTTCTTT
[37 nt withheld, positions 7271-7307]
ACCCTATCTCGGTCTATTCTTTTGATTTATAAGGGATTTTGCCGATTTCGGCCTATTGGTTAAAAAATGA
GCTGATTTAACAAAAATTTAACGCGAATTAATTCTGTGGAATGTGTGTCAGTTAGGGTGTGGAAAGTCCC
CAGGCTCCCCAGCAGGCAGAAGTATGCAAAGCATGCATCTCAATTAGTCAGCAACCAGGTGTGGAAAGTC
CCCAGGCTCCCCAGCAGGCAGAAGTATGCAAAGCATGCATCTCAATTAGTCAGCAACCATAGTCCCGCCC
CTAACTCCGCCCATCCCGCCCCTAACTCCGCCCAGTTCCGCCCATTCTCCGCCCCATGGCTGACTAATTT
TTTTTATTTATGCAGAGGCCGAGGCCGCCTCTGCCTCTGAGCTATTCCAGAAGTAGTGAGGAGGCTTTTT
TGGAGGCCTAGGCTTTTGCAAAAAGCTCCCGGGAGCTTGTATATCCATTTTCGGATCTGATCAAGAGACA
GGATGAGGATCGTTTCGCATGATTGAACAAGATGGATTGCACGCAGGTTCTCCGGCCGCTTGGGTGGAGA
GGCTATTCGGCTATGACTGGGCACAACAGACAATCGGCTGCTCTGATGCCGCCGTGTTCCGGCTGTCAGC
GCAGGGGCGCCCGGTTCTTTTTGTCAAGACCGACCTGTCCGGTGCCCTGAATGAACTGCAGGACGAGGCA
GCGCGGCTATCGTGGCTGGCCACGACGGGCGTTCCTTGCGCAGCTGTGCTCGACGTTGTCACTGAAGCGG
GAAGGGACTGGCTGCTATTGGGCGAAGTGCCGGGGCAGGATCTCCTGTCATCTCACCTTGCTCCTGCCGA
GAAAGTATCCATCATGGCTGATGCAAT
